>Addgene plasmid #228119 | pAGK59 | addgene full sequence | sequence record 455406 | Addgene NGS Result
ACTAGTTATTAATAGTAATCAATTACGGGGTCATTAGTTCATAGCCCATATATGGAGTTCCGCGTTACAT
AACTTACGGTAAATGGCCCGCCTGGCTGACCGCCCAACGACCCCCGCCCATTGACGTCAATAATGACGTA
TGTTCCCATAGTAACGCCAATAGGGACTTTCCATTGACGTCAATGGGTGGAGTATTTACGGTAAACTGCC
CACTTGGCAGTACATCAAGTGTATCATATGCCAAGTACGCCCCCTATTGACGTCAATGACGGTAAATGGC
CCGCCTGGCATTATGCCCAGTACATGACCTTATGGGACTTTCCTACTTGGCAGTACATCTACGTATTAGT
CATCGCTATTACCATGGTCGAGGTGAGCCCCACGTTCTGCTTCACTCTCCCCATCTCCCCCCCCTCCCCA
CCCCCAATTTTGTATTTATTTATTTTTTAATTATTTTGTGCAGCGATGGGGGCGGGGGGGGGGGGGGGGC
GCGCGCCAGGCGGGGCGGGGCGGGGCGAGGGGCGGGGCGGGGCGAGGCGGAGAGGTGCGGCGGCAGCCAA
TCAGAGCGGCGCGCTCCGAAAGTTTCCTTTTATGGCGAGGCGGCGGCGGCGGCGGCCCTATAAAAAGCGA
AGCGCGCGGCGGGCGGGAGTCGCTGCGCGCTGCCTTCGCCCCGTGCCCCGCTCCGCCGCCGCCTCGCGCC
GCCCGCCCCGGCTCTGACTGACCGCGTTACTCCCACAGGTGAGCGGGCGGGACGGCCCTTCTCCTCCGGG
CTGTAATTAGCGCTTGGTTTAATGACGGCTTGTTTCTTTTCTGTGGCTGCGTGAAAGCCTTGAGGGGCTC
CGGGAGGGCCCTTTGTGCGGGGGGAGCGGCTCGGGGGGTGCGTGCGTGTGTGTGTGCGTGGGGAGCGCCG
CGTGCGGCTCCGCGCTGCCCGGCGGCTGTGAGCGCTGCGGGCGCGGCGCGGGGCTTTGTGCGCTCCGCAG
TGTGCGCGAGGGGAGCGCGGCCGGGGGCGGTGCCCCGCGGTGCGGGGGGGGCTGCGAGGGGAACAAAGGC
TGCGTGCGGGGTGTGTGCGTGGGGGGGTGAGCAGGGGGTGTGGGCGCGTCGGTCGGGCTGCAACCCCCCC
TGCACCCCCCTCCCCGAGTTGCTGAGCACGGCCCGGCTTCGGGTGCGGGGCTCCGTACGGGGCGTGGCGC
GGGGCTCGCCGTGCCGGGCGGGGGGTGGCGGCAGGTGGGGGTGCCGGGCGGGGCGGGGCCGCCTCGGGCC
GGGGAGGGCTCGGGGGAGGGGCGCGGCGGCCCCCGGAGCGCCGGCGGCTGTCGAGGCGCGGCGAGCCGCA
GCCATTGCCTTTTATGGTAATCGTGCGAGAGGGCGCAGGGACTTCCTTTGTCCCAAATCTGTGCGGAGCC
GAAATCTGGGAGGCGCCGCCGCACCCCCTCTAGCGGGCGCGGGGCGAAGCGGTGCGGCGCCGGCAGGAAG
GAAATGGGCGGGGAGGGCCTTCGTGCGTCGCCGCGCCGCCGTCCCCTTCTCCCTCTCCAGCCTCGGGGCT
GTCCGCGGGGGGACGGCTGCCTTCGGGGGGGACGGGGCAGGGCGGGGTTCGGCTTCTGGCGTGTGACCGG
CGGCTCTAGAGCCTCTGCTAACCATGTTCATGCCTTCTTCTTTTTCCTACAGCTCCTGGGCAACGTGCTG
GTTATTGTGCTGTCTCATCATTTTGGCAAAGAATTGAGCTCGATATCGGTACGCCACCATGCGTAGGGAG
TGGGAGGACTTTTATCTGGAGAAGGGCATTAACACAAATTTCATTAGTACCTACCTGGACTACATCAAGA
CCCTCGAGTCCCGTAATATTCCTGTCATCTTTGAGGTCGAGCATTTGTCCAAGCTGATCGGCATCAAGTA
CCCTGAAATCAACGACATTGTGTTCGGAACGAAGTCCTTCTACAGGGAATTCAAGATCCCTAAAAAGAAA
GGTGGCTACCGTAAGATCAGCTCACCTTACCCTAGTCTGCGCAAATGCCAGACTTGGATCCACGAAAAGC
TTCTGTATTCTCTGCGTACTCACAAGAATGCCTTCGCCTACAAAAAGGGAAAATCCATCATTGACAACGC
TGAGCAGCACCTCAACAATCACTTCCTGTTGAAGATCGACATCAAGGACTTCTTTCCATCCATCCCAATT
AACTGGGTTATCAAGCTCTTCGACTCCCTGGGTTATGCCAAGAATGTGTCCTACGCTCTTGCCTCTCTGT
GTTGCCTGGATGGCTGCCTTCCGCAAGGCGGGATTACCTCTCCATCCCTGTCCAATATCCTTCTGTACCC
CCTGGACGAGCGTCTGTCTAAACTGGCCCTCAAGTTCAACCTGAAATATTCCCGCTACGCCGATGACATG
GTTTTCAGCGGGGAGGCTATCCCTAGCAAGTTCATCTCTTATGTGACAGACATTATCGAAAGCTACGGCT
TTATTCTCAACAAGGAGAAGACCAAGCTCCTGAACAATACTAAGCAGAAGATCGTCACTGGCATCGACGT
GAGCAAGGATAAACTCCAACTGCCCCGCAAGACCCGCCGTGAAATCCGTAAAACCATGCATTACATTAAA
AAGTACGGCATCTTCTCCCACATTGACAACGAAAAAATCAAGGATCCCAACTACATCAAATCACTGGAGG
GAAAGATCCGGTTCTGGCTGCAAGTCGAGCCTGACAACCAAGAGGCCCGCAGCTACATTGAGCACATTAA
TCAGATGAAGCCACCAAAGAAGAAAAGAAAGGTCTGATCCCGGTTAGTAATGAGTTTAAACCTGTGCCTT
CTAGTTGCCAGCCATCTGTTGTTTGCCCCTCCCCCGTGCCTTCCTTGACCCTGGAAGGTGCCACTCCCAC
TGTCCTTTCCTAATAAAATGAGGAAATTGCATCGCATTGTCTGAGTAGGTGTCATTCTATTCTGGGGGGT
GGGGTGGGGCAGGACAGCAAGGGGGAGGATTGGGAAGACAATAGCAGGCATGCTGGGGATGCGGTGGGCT
CTATGGAGATCTGCGAAATCGGATCCAGCTGAATCTAAGTGAGGGCCTATTTCCCATGATTCCTTCATAT
TTGCATATACGATACAAGGCTGTTAGAGAGATAATTGGAATTAATTTGACTGTAAACACAAAGATATTAG
TACAAAATACGTGACGTAGAAAGTAATAATTTCTTGGGTAGTTTGCAGTTTTAAAATTATGTTTTAAAAT
GGACTATCATATGCTTACCGTAACTTGAAAGTATTTCGATTTCTTGGCTTTATATATCTTGTGGAAAGGA
CGAAAAGACTTGTAGAAACTAGCACGTTGGAGTGTAGTCGCTCCTTGGTTAAGGGTCACTTTAACCACGA
CTATACGGATAACTCCGTATAGTCGCTTCGAATAGCGTTGCTATTCTCGCGGTTCTTTACAAACGGCAGA
AGCTGGAGGAGGAAGGGCCTGAGTCCGAGCAGAAGAAATCTGCTAGGAAAGTTCTCCCATCACATCAACC
GGTGGCGCATTGCCACGAAGCAGGCCAATGGGGAGGACATCGATGTCAAGAGAACTTAGGTGTCAGGTAT
AGAAAGTAGTTTCTACAAGTCTTTTTTTTTGAACGCTGACGTCATCAACCCGCTCCAAGGAATCGCGGGC
CCAGTGTCACTAGGCGGGAACACCCAGCGCGCGTGCGCCCTGGCAGGAAGATGGCTGTGAGGGACAGGGG
AGTGGCGCCCTGCAATATTTGCATGTCGCTATGTGTTCTGGGAAATCACCATAAACGTGAAATGTCTTTG
GATTTGGGAATCTTATAAGTTCTGTATGAGACCACGAAAGAGTCCGAGCAGAAGAAGAAGTTTCAGAGCT
ATGCTGGAAACAGCATAGCAAGTTGAAATAAGGCTAGTCCGTTATCAACTTGAAAAAGTGGCACCGAGTC
GGTGCTTTTTTTTTTTTAGCTTGGCGTAATCATGGTCATAGCTGTTTCCTGTGTGAAATTGTTATCCGCT
CACAATTCCACACAACATACGAGCCGGAAGCATAAAGTGTAAAGCCTGGGGTGCCTAATGAGTGAGCTAA
CTCACATTAATTGCGTTGCGCTCACTGCCCGCTTTCCAGTCGGGAAACCTGTCGTGCCAGCGGATCCGCA
TCTCAATTAGTCAGCAACCATAGTCCCGCCCCTAACTCCGCCCATCCCGCCCCTAACTCCGCCCAGTTCC
GCCCATTCTCCGCCCCATGGCTGACTAATTTTTTTTATTTATGCAGAGGCCGAGGCCGCCTCGGCCTCTG
AGCTATTCCAGAAGTAGTGAGGAGGCTTTTTTGGAGGCCTAGGCTTTTGCAAAAAGCTAACTTGTTTATT
GCAGCTTATAATGGTTACAAATAAAGCAATAGCATCACAAATTTCACAAATAAAGCATTTTTTTCACTGC
ATTCTAGTTGTGGTTTGTCCAAACTCATCAATGTATCTTATCATGTCTGGATCCGCTGCATTAATGAATC
GGCCAACGCGCGGGGAGAGGCGGTTTGCGTATTGGGCGCTCTTCCGCTTCCTCGCTCACTGACTCGCTGC
GCTCGGTCGTTCGGCTGCGGCGAGCGGTATCAGCTCACTCAAAGGCGGTAATACGGTTATCCACAGAATC
AGGGGATAACGCAGGAAAGAACATGTGAGCAAAAGGCCAGCAAAAGGCCAGGAACCGTAAAAAGGCCGCG
TTGCTGGCGTTTTTCCATAGGCTCCGCCCCCCTGACGAGCATCACAAAAATCGACGCTCAAGTCAGAGGT
GGCGAAACCCGACAGGACTATAAAGATACCAGGCGTTTCCCCCTGGAAGCTCCCTCGTGCGCTCTCCTGT
TCCGACCCTGCCGCTTACCGGATACCTGTCCGCCTTTCTCCCTTCGGGAAGCGTGGCGCTTTCTCATAGC
TCACGCTGTAGGTATCTCAGTTCGGTGTAGGTCGTTCGCTCCAAGCTGGGCTGTGTGCACGAACCCCCCG
TTCAGCCCGACCGCTGCGCCTTATCCGGTAACTATCGTCTTGAGTCCAACCCGGTAAGACACGACTTATC
GCCACTGGCAGCAGCCACTGGTAACAGGATTAGCAGAGCGAGGTATGTAGGCGGTGCTACAGAGTTCTTG
AAGTGGTGGCCTAACTACGGCTACACTAGAAGAACAGTATTTGGTATCTGCGCTCTGCTGAAGCCAGTTA
CCTTCGGAAAAAGAGTTGGTAGCTCTTGATCCGGCAAACAAACCACCGCTGGTAGCGGTGGTTTTTTTGT
TTGCAAGCAGCAGATTACGCGCAGAAAAAAAGGATCTCAAGAAGATCCTTTGATCTTTTCTACGGGGTCT
GACGCTCAGTGGAACGAAAACTCACGTTAAGGGATTTTGGTCATGAGATTATCAAAAAGGATCTTCACCT
AGATCCTTTTAAATTAAAAATGAAGTTTTAAATCAATCTAAAGTATATATGAGTAAACTTGGTCTGACAG
TTACCAATGCTTAATCAGTGAGGCACCTATCTCAGCGATCTGTCTATTTCGTTCATCCATAGTTGCCTGA
CTCCCCGTCGTGTAGATAACTACGATACGGGAGGGCTTACCATCTGGCCCCAGTGCTGCAATGATACCGC
GAGACCCACGCTCACCGGCTCCAGATTTATCAGCAATAAACCAGCCAGCCGGAAGGGCCGAGCGCAGAAG
TGGTCCTGCAACTTTATCCGCCTCCATCCAGTCTATTAATTGTTGCCGGGAAGCTAGAGTAAGTAGTTCG
CCAGTTAATAGTTTGCGCAACGTTGTTGCCATTGCTACAGGCATCGTGGTGTCACGCTCGTCGTTTGGTA
TGGCTTCATTCAGCTCCGGTTCCCAACGATCAAGGCGAGTTACATGATCCCCCATGTTGTGCAAAAAAGC
GGTTAGCTCCTTCGGTCCTCCGATCGTTGTCAGAAGTAAGTTGGCCGCAGTGTTATCACTCATGGTTATG
GCAGCACTGCATAATTCTCTTACTGTCATGCCATCCGTAAGATGCTTTTCTGTGACTGGTGAGTACTCAA
CCAAGTCATTCTGAGAATAGTGTATGCGGCGACCGAGTTGCTCTTGCCCGGCGTCAATACGGGATAATAC
CGCGCCACATAGCAGAACTTTAAAAGTGCTCATCATTGGAAAACGTTCTTCGGGGCGAAAACTCTCAAGG
ATCTTACCGCTGTTGAGATCCAGTTCGATGTAACCCACTCGTGCACCCAACTGATCTTCAGCATCTTTTA
CTTTCACCAGCGTTTCTGGGTGAGCAAAAACAGGAAGGCAAAATGCCGCAAAAAAGGGAATAAGGGCGAC
ACGGAAATGTTGAATACTCATACTCTTCCTTTTTCAATATTATTGAAGCATTTATCAGGGTTATTGTCTC
ATGAGCGGATACATATTTGAATGTATTTAGAAAAATAAACAAATAGGGGTTCCGCGCACATTTCCCCGAA
AAGTGCCACCTGGGTCGACATTGATTATTG
Features (pLannotate 1.2.2; 19 found; start..end, strand, type, name):
    368..645     +  promoter       chicken β-actin promoter: No description available
    646..1662    +  intron         chimeric intron: chimera between introns from chicken β-actin and rabbit β-globin
   2792..3016    +  polyA_signal   bGH poly(A) signal: bovine growth hormone polyadenylation signal
   3051..3291    +  promoter       U6 promoter: RNA polymerase III promoter for human U6 snRNA
   3416..3547    +  CDS            EMX2 (fragment): EMX2_HUMAN - Experimental evidence at protein level: Swiss-Prot protein existence level 1. Transcription factor, which in cooperation with EMX2, acts to generate the boundary between the roof and archipallium in the developing brain. May function in combinations with OTX1/2 to specify cell fates in the developing central nervous system. From Homo sapiens (Human).
   3601..3815    +  promoter       H1 promoter: human H1 RNA promoter
   3858..3925    +  misc_RNA       tracrRNA (fragment): trans-activating CRISPR RNA for the Streptococcus pyogenes CRISPR/Cas9 system
   3979..3995    -  protein_bind   lac operator: The lac repressor binds to the lac operator to inhibit transcription in E. coli. This inhibition can be relieved by adding lactose or isopropyl-β-D-thiogalactopyranoside (IPTG). lac repressor encoded by lacI
   4003..4033    -  promoter       lac promoter: promoter for the E. coli lac operon
   4048..4069    -  protein_bind   CAP binding site: CAP binding activates transcription in the presence of cAMP. E. coli catabolite activator protein
   4082..4121    -  CDS            lacI (fragment): lac repressor; lacI; The lac repressor binds to the lac operator to inhibit transcription in E. coli. This inhibition can be relieved by adding lactose or isopropyl-β-D-thiogalactopyranoside (IPTG).
   4128..4150    +  promoter       SV40 promoter (fragment): SV40 enhancer and early promoter
   4174..4309    +  rep_origin     SV40 ori: SV40 origin of replication
   4329..4463    +  polyA_signal   SV40 poly(A) signal: SV40 polyadenylation signal
   4465..4519    -  CDS            lacI (fragment): lac repressor; lacI; The lac repressor binds to the lac operator to inhibit transcription in E. coli. This inhibition can be relieved by adding lactose or isopropyl-β-D-thiogalactopyranoside (IPTG).
   4702..5290    -  rep_origin     ori: high-copy-number ColE1/pMB1/pBR322/pUC origin of replication
   5461..6321    -  CDS            AmpR: β-lactamase; bla; confers resistance to ampicillin, carbenicillin, and related antibiotics
   6322..6426    -  promoter       AmpR promoter: bla
   6457..366     +  enhancer       CMV enhancer (across the origin): human cytomegalovirus immediate early enhancer
