[The description below was written by a language model from this plasmid's Addgene catalogue record and pLannotate feature annotations shown in this document.]
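Description:
pAGK59 is a mammalian expression plasmid of about 6.5 kb, built by Gibson assembly on a backbone derived from pFUGW-H1, for retron-based genome editing in human cells. It is maintained in E. coli through a high-copy ColE1/pUC-type origin and selected with ampicillin via the β-lactamase gene. Although the parental vector is lentiviral, the feature table shows no LTRs, packaging signal or other lentiviral elements. It does show remnants of a lac promoter/operator region and a short SV40 origin and poly(A) segment, so the plasmid appears suited to transfection rather than viral packaging.

The payload consists of three transcription units. A CAG promoter (CMV enhancer, chicken β-actin promoter and chimeric intron) drives the reverse transcriptase of the retron designated node 1429. The unannotated stretch between the intron and the bGH polyadenylation signal presumably holds this coding sequence. Downstream, two RNA polymerase III promoters, U6 and H1, express the retron non-coding RNA and the guide RNA as separate ("split") transcripts rather than as a fusion. The segment after U6 contains a region the annotation software labelled as an EMX2 fragment. Given the stated purpose, this is most likely the EMX1 homology donor carrying the 10 bp barcode, embedded in the ncRNA. The H1 unit ends in an S. pyogenes tracrRNA-derived scaffold, consistent with a Cas9 guide RNA.

In use, the reverse transcriptase copies the ncRNA into single-stranded donor DNA in the cell, and this serves as a repair template to insert the barcode at the guide-targeted EMX1 site. No Cas9 gene is annotated, so the nuclease is probably supplied separately.
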