Addgene plasmid #228119: pAGK59
Purpose: Express node 1429 retron with split retron ncRNA and gRNA to edit (10bp barcode) EMX1 gene in human cells
Depositing lab: Seth Shipman. Depositing organization: J. David Gladstone Institutes. Publication: An experimental census of retrons for DNA production and genome editing. Khan AG, Rojas-Montero M, Gonzalez-Delgado A, Lopez SC, Fang RF, Crawford KD, Shipman SL. Nat Biotechnol. 2024 Sep 17. doi: 10.1038/s41587-024-02384-z. PubMed 39289529.
Backbone
  Vector backbone: pFUGW-H1 (Addgene plasmid #25870)
  Backbone size w/o insert (bp): 4363
  Total vector size (bp): 6470
  Vector type: Mammalian Expression
Growth in bacteria
  Bacterial resistance: Ampicillin, 100 μg/mL
  Growth temperature: 37°C
  Growth strain: DH5alpha
  Copy number: High Copy
Gene/Insert
  Gene/Insert name: Retron node 1429, split retron ncRNA and gRNA to edit EMX1 gene (10bp barcode) in human cells
  Species: H. sapiens (human)
  Insert size (bp): 2107
  Promoter: CAG for RT, U6/H1 for ncRNA/gRNA
  Cloning method: Gibson Cloning
  Sequencing primers: 5′ U6; 3′ M13R
Terms and licenses: Academic/Nonprofit Terms; Industry Terms: Not Available to Industry
How to cite: pAGK59 was a gift from Seth Shipman (Addgene plasmid # 228119 ; http://n2t.net/addgene:228119 ; RRID:Addgene_228119)
